>Addgene plasmid #227716 | pDest-pol2-Smarcd1-Myc | addgene full sequence | sequence record 450967 | Addgene NGS Result
TCTGCTACGTCCCTTCGGCCCTCAATCCAGCGGACCTTCCTTCCCGCGGCCTGCTGCCGGCTCTGCGGCC
TCTTCCGCGTCTTCGCCTTCGCCCTCAGACGAGTCGGATCTCCCTTTGGGCCGCCTCCCCGCCTGGAATT
CTGCAGATATCCGGTTAGTAATGAGTTTGGAATTAATTCTGTGGAATGTGTGTCAGTTAGGGTGTGGAAA
GTCCCCAGGCTCCCCAGCAGGCAGAAGTATGCAAAGCATGCATCTCAATTAGTCAGCAACCAGGTGTGGA
AAGTCCCCAGGCTCCCCAGCAGGCAGAAGTATGCAAAGCATGCATCTCAATTAGTCAGCAACCATAGTCC
CGCCCCTAACTCCGCCCATCCCGCCCCTAACTCCGCCCAGTTCCGCCCATTCTCCGCCCCATGGCTGACT
AATTTTTTTTATTTATGCAGAGGCCGAGGCCGCCTCTGCCTCTGAGCTATTCCAGAAGTAGTGAGGAGGC
TTTTTTGGAGGCCTAGGCTTTTGCAAAAAGCTCCCGGGAGCTTGTATATCCATTTTCGGATCTGATCAGC
ACGTGTTGACAATTAATCATCGGCATAGTATATCGGCATAGTATAATACGACAAGGTGAGGAACTAAACC
ATGGCCAAGCCTTTGTCTCAAGAAGAATCCACCCTCATTGAAAGAGCAACGGCTACAATCAACAGCATCC
CCATCTCTGAAGACTACAGCGTCGCCAGCGCAGCTCTCTCTAGCGACGGCCGCATCTTCACTGGTGTCAA
TGTATATCATTTTACTGGGGGACCTTGTGCAGAACTCGTGGTGCTGGGCACTGCTGCTGCTGCGGCAGCT
GGCAACCTGACTTGTATCGTCGCGATCGGAAATGAGAACAGGGGCATCTTGAGCCCCTGCGGACGGTGCC
GACAGGTGCTTCTCGATCTGCATCCTGGGATCAAAGCCATAGTGAAGGACAGTGATGGACAGCCGACGGC
AGTTGGGATTCGTGAATTGCTGCCCTCTGGTTATGTGTGGGAGGGCTAAGCACAATTCGAGCTCGGTACC
TTTAAGACCAATGACTTACAAGGCAGCTGTAGATCTTAGCCACTTTTTAAAAGAAAAGGGGGGACTGGAA
GGGCTAGCTCACTCCCAACGAAGACAAGATCTGCTTTTTGCTTGTACTGGGTCTCTCTGGTTAGACCAGA
TCTGAGCCTGGGAGCTCTCTGGCTAACTAGGGAACCCACTGCTTAAGCCTCAATAAAGCTTGCCTTGAGT
GCTTCAAGTAGTGTGTGCCCGTCTGTTGTGTGACTCTGGTAACTAGAGATCCCTCAGACCCTTTTAGTCA
GTGTGGAAAATCTCTAGCAGTAGTAGTTCATGTCATCTTATTATTCAGTATTTATAACTTGCAAAGAAAT
GAATATCAGAGAGTGAGAGGAACTTGTTTATTGCAGCTTATAATGGTTACAAATAAAGCAATAGCATCAC
AAATTTCACAAATAAAGCATTTTTTTCACTGCATTCTAGTTGTGGTTTGTCCAAACTCATCAATGTATCT
TATCATGTCTGGCTCTAGCTATCCCGCCCCTAACTCCGCCCATCCCGCCCCTAACTCCGCCCAGTTCCGC
CCATTCTCCGCCCCATGGCTGACTAATTTTTTTTATTTATGCAGAGGCCGAGGCCGCCTCGGCCTCTGAG
CTATTCCAGAAGTAGTGAGGAGGCTTTTTTGGAGGCCTAGGGACGTACCCAATTCGCCCTATAGTGAGTC
GTATTACGCGCGCTCACTGGCCGTCGTTTTACAACGTCGTGACTGGGAAAACCCTGGCGTTACCCAACTT
AATCGCCTTGCAGCACATCCCCCTTTCGCCAGCTGGCGTAATAGCGAAGAGGCCCGCACCGATCGCCCTT
CCCAACAGTTGCGCAGCCTGAATGGCGAATGGG
[124 nt withheld, positions 1924-2047]
C
[91 nt withheld, positions 2049-2139]
A
[49 nt withheld, positions 2141-2189]
CCTTTGACGTTGGAGTCCACGTTCTTT
[37 nt withheld, positions 2217-2253]
ACCCTATCTCGGTCTATTCTTTTGATTTATAAGGGATTTTGCCGATTTCGGCCTATTGGTTAAAAAATGA
GCTGATTTAACAAAAATTTAACGCGAATTTTAACAAAATATTAACGCTTACAATTTAGGTGGCACTTTTC
GGGGAAATGTGCGCGGAACCCCTATTTGTTTATTTTTCTAAATACATTCAAATATGTATCCGCTCATGAG
ACAATAACCCTGATAAATGCTTCAATAATATTGAAAAAGGAAGAGTATGAGTATTCAACATTTCCGTGTC
GCCCTTATTCCCTTTTTTGCGGCATTTTGCCTTCCTGTTTTTGCTCACCCAGAAACGCTGGTGAAAGTAA
AAGATGCTGAAGATCAGTTGGGTGCACGAGTGGGTTACATCGAACTGGATCTCAACAGCGGTAAGATCCT
TGAGAGTTTTCGCCCCGAAGAACGTTTTCCAATGATGAGCACTTTTAAAGTTCTGCTATGTGGCGCGGTA
TTATCCCGTATTGACGCCGGGCAAGAGCAACTCGGTCGCCGCATACACTATTCTCAGAATGACTTGGTTG
AGTACTCACCAGTCACAGAAAAGCATCTTACGGATGGCATGACAGTAAGAGAATTATGCAGTGCTGCCAT
AACCATGAGTGATAACACTGCGGCCAACTTACTTCTGACAACGATCGGAGGACCGAAGGAGCTAACCGCT
TTTTTGCACAACATGGGGGATCATGTAACTCGCCTTGATCGTTGGGAACCGGAGCTGAATGAAGCCATAC
CAAACGACGAGCGTGACACCACGATGCCTGTAGCAATGGCAACAACGTTGCGCAAACTATTAACTGGCGA
ACTACTTACTCTAGCTTCCCGGCAACAATTAATAGACTGGATGGAGGCGGATAAAGTTGCAGGACCACTT
CTGCGCTCGGCCCTTCCGGCTGGCTGGTTTATTGCTGATAAATCTGGAGCCGGTGAGCGTGGGTCTCGCG
GTATCATTGCAGCACTGGGGCCAGATGGTAAGCCCTCCCGTATCGTAGTTATCTACACGACGGGGAGTCA
GGCAACTATGGATGAACGAAATAGACAGATCGCTGAGATAGGTGCCTCACTGATTAAGCATTGGTAACTG
TCAGACCAAGTTTACTCATATATACTTTAGATTGATTTAAAACTTCATTTTTAATTTAAAAGGATCTAGG
TGAAGATCCTTTTTGATAATCTCATGACCAAAATCCCTTAACGTGAGTTTTCGTTCCACTGAGCGTCAGA
CCCCGTAGAAAAGATCAAAGGATCTTCTTGAGATCCTTTTTTTCTGCGCGTAATCTGCTGCTTGCAAACA
AAAAAACCACCGCTACCAGCGGTGGTTTGTTTGCCGGATCAAGAGCTACCAACTCTTTTTCCGAAGGTAA
CTGGCTTCAGCAGAGCGCAGATACCAAATACTGTTCTTCTAGTGTAGCCGTAGTTAGGCCACCACTTCAA
GAACTCTGTAGCACCGCCTACATACCTCGCTCTGCTAATCCTGTTACCAGTGGCTGCTGCCAGTGGCGAT
AAGTCGTGTCTTACCGGGTTGGACTCAAGACGATAGTTACCGGATAAGGCGCAGCGGTCGGGCTGAACGG
GGGGTTCGTGCACACAGCCCAGCTTGGAGCGAACGACCTACACCGAACTGAGATACCTACAGCGTGAGCT
ATGAGAAAGCGCCACGCTTCCCGAAGGGAGAAAGGCGGACAGGTATCCGGTAAGCGGCAGGGTCGGAACA
GGAGAGCGCACGAGGGAGCTTCCAGGGGGAAACGCCTGGTATCTTTATAGTCCTGTCGGGTTTCGCCACC
TCTGACTTGAGCGTCGATTTTTGTGATGCTCGTCAGGGGGGCGGAGCCTATGGAAAAACGCCAGCAACGC
GGCCTTTTTACGGTTCCTGGCCTTTTGCTGGCCTTTTGCTCACATGTTCTTTCCTGCGTTATCCCCTGAT
TCTGTGGATAACCGTATTACCGCCTTTGAGTGAGCTGATACCGCTCGCCGCAGCCGAACGACCGAGCGCA
GCGAGTCAGTGAGCGAGGAAGCGGAAGAGCGCCCAATACGCAAACCGCCTCTCCCCGCGCGTTGGCCGAT
TCATTAATGCAGCTGGCACGACAGGTTTCCCGACTGGAAAGCGGGCAGTGAGCGCAACGCAATTAATGTG
AGTTAGCTCACTCATTAGGCACCCCAGGCTTTACACTTTATGCTTCCGGCTCGTATGTTGTGTGGAATTG
TGAGCGGATAACAATTTCACACAGGAAACAGCTATGACCATGATTACGCCAAGCGCGCAATTAACCCTCA
CTAAAGGGAACAAAAGCTGGAGCTGCAAGCTTAATGTAGTCTTATGCAATACTCTTGTAGTCTTGCAACA
TGGTAACGATGAGTTAGCAACATGCCTTACAAGGAGAGAAAAAGCACCGTGCATGCCGATTGGTGGAAGT
AAGGTGGTACGATCGTGCCTTATTAGGAAGGCAACAGACGGGTCTGACATGGATTGGACGAACCACTGAA
TTGCCGCATTGCAGAGATATTGTATTTAAGTGCCTAGCTCGATACATAAACGGGTCTCTCTGGTTAGACC
AGATCTGAGCCTGGGAGCTCTCTGGCTAACTAGGGAACCCACTGCTTAAGCCTCAATAAAGCTTGCCTTG
AGTGCTTCAAGTAGTGTGTGCCCGTCTGTTGTGTGACTCTGGTAACTAGAGATCCCTCAGACCCTTTTAG
TCAGTGTGGAAAATCTCTAGCAGTGGCGCCCGAACAGGGACTTGAAAGCGAAAGGGAAACCAGAGGAGCT
CTCTCGACGCAGGACTCGGCTTGCTGAAGCGCGCACGGCAAGAGGCGAGGGGCGGCGACTGGTGAGTACG
CCAAAAATTTTGACTAGCGGAGGCTAGAAGGAGAGAGATGGGTGCGAGAGCGTCAGTATTAAGCGGGGGA
GAATTAGATCGCGATGGGAAAAAATTCGGTTAAGGCCAGGGGGAAAGAAAAAATATAAATTAAAACATAT
AGTATGGGCAAGCAGGGAGCTAGAACGATTCGCAGTTAATCCTGGCCTGTTAGAAACATCAGAAGGCTGT
AGACAAATACTGGGACAGCTACAACCATCCCTTCAGACAGGATCAGAAGAACTTAGATCATTATATAATA
CAGTAGCAACCCTCTATTGTGTGCATCAAAGGATAGAGATAAAAGACACCAAGGAAGCTTTAGACAAGAT
AGAGGAAGAGCAAAACAAAAGTAAGACCACCGCACAGCAAGCGGCCGCTGATCTTCAGACCTGGAGGAGG
AGATATGAGGGACAATTGGAGAAGTGAATTATATAAATATAAAGTAGTAAAAATTGAACCATTAGGAGTA
GCACCCACCAAGGCAAAGAGAAGAGTGGTGCAGAGAGAAAAAAGAGCAGTGGGAATAGGAGCTTTGTTCC
TTGGGTTCTTGGGAGCAGCAGGAAGCACTATGGGCGCAGCGTCAATGACGCTGACGGTACAGGCCAGACA
ATTATTGTCTGGTATAGTGCAGCAGCAGAACAATTTGCTGAGGGCTATTGAGGCGCAACAGCATCTGTTG
CAACTCACAGTCTGGGGCATCAAGCAGCTCCAGGCAAGAATCCTGGCTGTGGAAAGATACCTAAAGGATC
AACAGCTCCTGGGGATTTGGGGTTGCTCTGGAAAACTCATTTGCACCACTGCTGTGCCTTGGAATGCTAG
TTGGAGTAATAAATCTCTGGAACAGATTTGGAATCACACGACCTGGATGGAGTGGGACAGAGAAATTAAC
AATTACACAAGCTTAATACACTCCTTAATTGAAGAATCGCAAAACCAGCAAGAAAAGAATGAACAAGAAT
TATTGGAATTAGATAAATGGGCAAGTTTGTGGAATTGGTTTAACATAACAAATTGGCTGTGGTATATAAA
ATTATTCATAATGATAGTAGGAGGCTTGGTAGGTTTAAGAATAGTTTTTGCTGTACTTTCTATAGTGAAT
AGAGTTAGGCAGGGATATTCACCATTATCGTTTCAGACCCACCTCCCAACCCCGAGGGGACCCGACAGGC
CCGAAGGAATAGAAGAAGAAGGTGGAGAGAGAGACAGAGACAGATCCATTCGATTAGTGAACGGATCTCG
ACGGTATCGGTTAACTTTTAAAAGAAAAGGGGGGATTGGGGGGTACAGTGCAGGGGAAAGAATAGTAGAC
ATAATAGCAACAGACATACAAACTAAAGAATTACAAAAACAAATTACAAAATTCAAAATTTTATCGTCCA
ATCAACTTTGTATAGAAAAGTTGGCAAGCTTGGGCTTGAACATCGAGCGCCAGGGCTCCGTAAAGCTACT
AGAGCACAGGCGGTGCCCCAACGTCCTGGGGCCTCTCCACTAATAACGGCTACTTCCAATTGATTGGACG
CGCCATCTTGCCTGCCTTATGCATATTCAGCGGTGAACTGAATATTCATGAACGAGGCCCGTCCCGTCCC
TCCCTCCTTCCCCCCACCCCCGGAACCCGCTCCGGAGGACCCGAAGGGCCCCGCCTTCATTACCGATGCG
TAGGACAAACCATTTTCCCGATGTGTGTGGGGGGATACTAATGAGAGACTTTAGCTGAAAATGAGCCTGA
ACTCCGAAGCTGAGTAAAAATGGCCTAACTTTATCCTCCGTTCTGTAAGTCCTCGGTTTGAGTGCACGGG
AAACCCGAAAGGAGGACGACAGGACCAGGAACATTCTCCTCCTCCTGTCGCGTCAGAAAGAACACCCAAC
CAGGGAGCCGGAGCCCTAGCGTCAACAACTCCGCCGCGCGCGCTCCGTGTAGGCCGGTGCGGGCGGCCCC
GTAGCGCAAGGGAGGGCGGGAAAGGAAGGGGCGGGACACAAGGGCGAATCTATAAAGGGCGTCACTCAGC
CAGTTCTCTCCTCAGAAGCGCCGAGAGCGCGACCGGGACGGTTGGAGAAGAAGGTGGCTCCCGGAAGGGG
GAGAGACAAACTGCCGTAACCTCTGCCGTTCAGGATCAACTTTGTACAAAAAAGCAGGCTCCGCGGCCGC
CCCCTTCACCATGGCGGCCCGGGCGGGTTTCCAGTCTGTGGCTCCGAGCGGCGGCGCGGGAGCCTCAGGA
GGAGCGGGCGTGGCGGCTGCTCTGGGCCCGGGCGGAACTCCCGGGCCTCCCGTGCGAATGGGCCCGGCGC
CGGGTCAAGGGCTGTACCGCTCTCCGATGCCCGGGGCGGCCTATCCGAGACCAGGTATGCTGCCAGGTAG
CCGAATGACACCTCAGGGACCTTCCATGGGACCTCCTGGCTATGGGGGGAACCCTTCAGTCCGACCTGGT
CTGGCCCAGTCAGGGATGGACCAGTCCCGCAAGAGACCTGCACCTCAACAGATCCAGCAGGTCCAGCAGC
AGGCGGTCCAAAATCGAAATCACAATGCAAAGAAAAAGAAGATGGCTGACAAAATCCTACCTCAAAGGAT
TCGGGAACTGGTCCCAGAATCACAGGCCTACATGGATCTCCTGGCTTTTGAAAGGAAACTGGACCAGACT
ATTATGAGGAAGCGGCTAGATATCCAGGAGGCCTTGAAACGTCCCATCAAGCAAAAACGGAAGCTGCGAA
TTTTCATTTCTAACACGTTCAATCCGGCTAAGTCGGACGCGGAGGATGGGGAAGGGACGGTGGCTTCCTG
GGAGCTCCGGGTAGAAGGCCGGCTCCTGGAGGACGCGGCCTTGTCCAAATATGACGCCACCAAGCAAAAG
AGAAAGTTCTCTTCCTTTTTTAAGTCCTTGGTGATCGAACTGGACAAAGACCTCTATGGCCCAGACAACC
ATCTGGTAGAATGGCACAGGACCGCCACTACCCAGGAGACCGATGGCTTCCAGGTGAAGCGGCCAGGAGA
TGTGAATGTACGGTGTACTGTCCTGCTGATGCTGGACTACCAGCCCCCCCAGTTTAAATTAGACCCTCGC
CTGGCTCGGCTCTTGGGCATCCATACCCAGACACGTCCAGTGATCATCCAAGCACTGTGGCAGTATATTA
AAACACACAAGCTCCAGGACCCTCACGAGCGAGAGTTTGTTCTCTGTGACAAGTACCTCCAGCAGATCTT
TGAATCTCAGCGGATGAAGTTCTCAGAGATCCCTCAGCGGCTCCACGCCTTGCTTATGCCACCAGAGCCC
ATCATCATCAATCATGTCATCAGTGTGGACCCAAATGACCAGAAAAAGACCGCGTGCTATGACATTGACG
TGGAGGTGGATGACACTCTGAAGACCCAGATGAACTCTTTCCTGTTGTCCACTGCCAGCCAGCAGGAGAT
CGCCACTCTAGACAACAAGATCCATGAGACGATAGAGACCATCAACCAGCTGAAGACCCAGCGAGAGTTC
ATGTTGAGCTTTGCCCGAGACCCTCAGGGTTTCATCAATGATTGGCTTCAGTCCCAGTGCAGGGACCTCA
AGACGATGACTGATGTGGTGGGTAACCCGGAAGAGGAGCGTCGTGCTGAGTTCTACTTCCAGCCCTGGGC
TCAGGAGGCTGTGTGCCGATACTTCTACTCCAAGGTGCAGCAGAGGCGGCAAGAGTTAGAGCAAGCCCTG
GGAATCCGAAACACAAAGGGTGGGCGCGCCGACCCAGCTTTCTTGTACAAAGTGGGCGAACAAAAGCTCA
TATCTGAAGAGGACCTATAATCAACCTCTGGATTACAAAATTTGTGAAAGATTGACTGGTATTCTTAACT
ATGTTGCTCCTTTTACGCTATGTGGATACGCTGCTTTAATGCCTTTGTATCATGCTATTGCTTCCCGTAT
GGCTTTCATTTTCTCCTCCTTGTATAAATCCTGGTTGCTGTCTCTTTATGAGGAGTTGTGGCCCGTTGTC
AGGCAACGTGGCGTGGTGTGCACTGTGTTTGCTGACGCAACCCCCACTGGTTGGGGCATTGCCACCACCT
GTCAGCTCCTTTCCGGGACTTTCGCTTTCCCCCTCCCTATTGCCACGGCGGAACTCATCGCCGCCTGCCT
TGCCCGCTGCTGGACAGGGGCTCGGCTGTTGGGCACTGACAATTCCGTGGTGTTGTCGGGGAAGCTGACG
TCCTTTCCATGGCTGCTCGCCTGTGTTGCCACCTGGATTCTGCGCGGGACGTCCTTCTGCTACGTCCCTT
CGGCCCTCAATCCAGCGGACCTTCCTTCCCGCGGCCTGCTGCCGGCTCTGCGGCCTCTTCCGCGTCTTCG
CCTTCGCCCTCAGACGAGTCGGATCTCCCTTTGGGCCGCCTCCCCGCCTGTAATCAACTTTATTATACAT
AGTTGATGTGGCGGCCGCTCGACAATCAACCTCTGGATTACAAAATTTGTGAAAGATTGACTGGTATTCT
TAACTATGTTGCTCCTTTTACGCTATGTGGATACGCTGCTTTAATGCCTTTGTATCATGCTATTGCTTCC
CGTATGGCTTTCATTTTCTCCTCCTTGTATAAATCCTGGTTGCTGTCTCTTTATGAGGAGTTGTGGCCCG
TTGTCAGGCAACGTGGCGTGGTGTGCACTGTGTTTGCTGACGCAACCCCCACTGGTTGGGGCATTGCCAC
CACCTGTCAGCTCCTTTCCGGGACTTTCGCTTTCCCCCTCCCTATTGCCACGGCGGAACTCATCGCCGCC
TGCCTTGCCCGCTGCTGGACAGGGGCTCGGCTGTTGGGCACTGACAATTCCGTGGTGTTGTCGGGGAAGC
TGACGTCCTTTCCATGGCTGCTCGCCTGTGTTGCCACCTGGATTCTGCGCGGGACGTCCT
Features (pLannotate 1.2.2; 33 found; start..end, strand, type, name):
    188..517     +  promoter       SV40 promoter: SV40 enhancer and early promoter
    565..612     +  promoter       EM7 promoter: synthetic bacterial promoter&nbsp
    631..1029    +  CDS            BSD: blasticidin S deaminase; Aspergillus terreus BSD; confers resistance to blasticidin
   1046..1183    +  CDS            nef (fragment): NEF_HV1LA - Experimental evidence at protein level: Swiss-Prot protein existence level 1. Extracellular Nef protein targets CD4(+) T-lymphocytes for apoptosis by interacting with CXCR4 surface receptors. From Human immunodeficiency virus type 1 group M subtype B (isolate Lai) (HIV-1).
   1169..1349    +  LTR            5' LTR (truncated): truncated 5' long terminal repeat (LTR) from HIV-1
   1421..1542    +  polyA_signal   SV40 poly(A) signal: SV40 polyadenylation signal
   1582..1717    +  rep_origin     SV40 ori: SV40 origin of replication
   1738..1756    -  promoter       T7 promoter: promoter for bacteriophage T7 RNA polymerase
   1764..1919    +  CDS            lacZα (fragment): LacZα fragment of β-galactosidase; lacZ fragment
   1924..2352    +  rep_origin     f1 ori (sequence partly withheld): f1 bacteriophage origin of replication; arrow indicates direction of (+) strand synthesis
   2405..2509    +  promoter       AmpR promoter: bla
   2510..3370    +  CDS            AmpR: β-lactamase; bla; confers resistance to ampicillin, carbenicillin, and related antibiotics
   3541..4129    +  rep_origin     ori: high-copy-number ColE1/pMB1/pBR322/pUC origin of replication
   4312..4404    +  CDS            lacI (fragment): lac repressor; lacI; The lac repressor binds to the lac operator to inhibit transcription in E. coli. This inhibition can be relieved by adding lactose or isopropyl-β-D-thiogalactopyranoside (IPTG).
   4417..4438    +  protein_bind   CAP binding site: CAP binding activates transcription in the presence of cAMP. E. coli catabolite activator protein
   4453..4483    +  promoter       lac promoter: promoter for the E. coli lac operon
   4491..4507    +  protein_bind   lac operator: The lac repressor binds to the lac operator to inhibit transcription in E. coli. This inhibition can be relieved by adding lactose or isopropyl-β-D-thiogalactopyranoside (IPTG). lac repressor encoded by lacI
   4552..4570    +  promoter       T3 promoter: promoter for bacteriophage T3 RNA polymerase
   4598..4824    +  promoter       RSV promoter: Rous sarcoma virus enhancer/promoter
   4825..5005    +  LTR            5' LTR (truncated): truncated 5' long terminal repeat (LTR) from HIV-1
   5052..5177    +  misc_feature   HIV-1 Ψ: packaging signal of human immunodeficiency virus type 1
   5161..5524    +  CDS            HIV-1 gag (fragment): gag protein from human immunodeficiency virus 1; gag
   5670..5903    +  misc_feature   RRE: The Rev response element (RRE) of HIV-1 allows for Rev-dependent mRNA export from the nucleus to the cytoplasm.
   6280..6380    +  CDS            Rev (fragment): human immunodeficiency virus 1 (HIV-1) Rev protein; rev; enhances nuclear export of unspliced and incompletely spliced viral mRNAs
   6399..6515    +  misc_feature   cPPT/CTS: central polypurine tract and central termination sequence of HIV-1
   6526..6546    +  protein_bind   attB4: mutant version of attB; core recombination site for the Gateway® BP reaction BP Clonase™
   7264..7283    +  protein_bind   attB1 (fragment): mutant version of attB; recombination site for the Gateway® BP reaction BP Clonase™
   7304..8848    +  CDS            Smarcd1: SMRD1_MOUSE - Also known as Baf60a, D15Kz1. Experimental evidence at protein level: Swiss-Prot protein existence level 1. Involved in transcriptional activation and repression of select genes by chromatin remodeling (alteration of DNA-nucleosome topology). Component of SWI/SNF chromatin remodeling complexes that carry out key enzymatic activities, changing chromatin structure by altering DNA-histone contacts within a nucleosome in an ATP-dependent manner (By similarity). Belongs to the neural progenitors-specific chromatin remodeling complex (npBAF complex) and the neuron-specific chromatin re
   8868..8888    -  protein_bind   attB2: mutant version of attB; core recombination site for the Gateway® BP reaction BP Clonase™
   8894..8917    +  CDS            Myc (fragment): Myc (human c-Myc proto-oncogene) epitope tag
   8922..9510    +  misc_feature   WPRE: woodchuck hepatitis virus posttranscriptional regulatory element
   9518..9538    -  protein_bind   attB3: mutant version of attB; core recombination site for the Gateway® BP reaction BP Clonase™
   9557..132     +  misc_feature   WPRE (across the origin): woodchuck hepatitis virus posttranscriptional regulatory element
