[The description below was written by a language model from this plasmid's Addgene catalogue record and pLannotate feature annotations shown in this document.]
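Description:
pDest-pol2-Smarcd1-Myc is a third-generation-style HIV-1 lentiviral transfer plasmid for mammalian expression of mouse Smarcd1 (Baf60a), a subunit of SWI/SNF chromatin remodeling complexes, carrying a C-terminal Myc epitope tag. It was assembled by Gateway cloning into a pDest destination backbone. The attB4, attB1, attB2 and attB3 sites in the sequenced plasmid point to a multi-fragment assembly. The unannotated stretch between attB4 and attB1 sits where the promoter would be; the catalogue calls this promoter "pol2" but the feature table does not annotate it. The Smarcd1 coding sequence lies between attB1 and attB2. A Myc tag fragment and a WPRE follow between attB2 and attB3. In bacteria the plasmid replicates from a high-copy ColE1/pUC-type origin under ampicillin selection, and an f1 origin is also present.

The viral portion begins with an RSV promoter fused to a truncated 5' LTR, which drives genomic RNA production in packaging cells. This is followed by the Ψ packaging signal with a gag fragment, the RRE for Rev-dependent nuclear export, and the cPPT/CTS. Downstream of the expression cassette, a second WPRE copy precedes an SV40 promoter/EM7 promoter pair driving blasticidin S deaminase, so transduced or transfected mammalian cells can be selected with blasticidin. A truncated LTR closes the provirus, and an SV40 poly(A) signal and SV40 origin lie beyond it. The WPRE elements are expected to enhance transcript stability and expression.

According to the record, the construct is intended for generating stable cell lines expressing Myc-tagged Smarcd1, and the associated work concerns SMARCD1 as a metastasis modifier. The sequenced plasmid is about 10 kb, slightly larger than the catalogue estimate of 9.7 kb.
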