Addgene plasmid #227716: pDest-pol2-Smarcd1-Myc
Purpose: Expresses mouse Smarcd1 protein with a Myc tag from a Pol2 promoter. Has a Blasticidin resistance gene for stable cell line generation and Ampicilin for plasmid propagation.
Depositing lab: Kent Hunter. Depositing organization: National Cancer Institute (NCI). Publication: SMARCD1 is an essential expression-restricted metastasis modifier. Ross C, Gong LY, Jenkins LM, Ha NH, Majocha M, Hunter KW. Commun Biol. 2024 Oct 10;7(1):1299. doi: 10.1038/s42003-024-07018-3. PubMed 39390150.
Backbone
  Vector backbone: pDest
  Backbone manufacturer: Dom Esposito
  Backbone size w/o insert (bp): 8600
  Total vector size (bp): 9700
  Vector type: Mammalian Expression, Lentiviral
  Selectable markers: Blasticidin
Growth in bacteria
  Bacterial resistance: Ampicillin, 100 μg/mL
  Growth temperature: 37°C
  Growth strain: NEB Stable
  Copy number: High Copy
Gene/Insert
  Gene/Insert name: Smarcd1 (alt name: Baf60)
  Species: M. musculus (mouse)
  Insert size (bp): 1500
  GenBank ID: NM_031842.2
  Entrez Gene: Smarcd1 (a.k.a. Baf60a, D15Kz1)
  Promoter: pol2
  Tag / fusion protein: Myc (C terminal on insert)
  Cloning method: Gateway Cloning
  Sequencing primers: 5′ CACCATGGCGGCCCGGGCGGGTTT; 3′ CTATGTGTTTCGGATTCCCAGGGCTTGCTCTAACTCTTGCCGCCT
Terms and licenses: Academic/Nonprofit Terms; Industry Terms: Not Available to Industry
Depositor comments: Please visit https://doi.org/10.1101/2024.01.24.577061 for bioRxiv preprint.
How to cite: pDest-pol2-Smarcd1-Myc was a gift from Kent Hunter (Addgene plasmid # 227716 ; http://n2t.net/addgene:227716 ; RRID:Addgene_227716)
